>Addgene plasmid #247224 | pAAV-EF1a-DIO-JEDI-2Psub-WPRE | addgene full sequence | sequence record 491262 | Addgene NGS Result
TCCTGCAGGCAGCTGCGCGCTCGCTCGCTCACTGAGGCCGCCCGGGCGTCGGGCGACCTTTGGTCGCCCG
GCCTCAGTGAGCGAGCGAGCGCGCAGAGAGGGAGTGGCCAACTCCATCACTAGGGGTTCCTGCGGCCGCA
CGCGTAAGCTTTGCAAAGATGGATAAAGTTTTAAACAGAGAGGAATCTTTGCAGCTAATGGACCTTCTAG
GTCTTGAAAGGAGTGGGAATTGGCTCCGGTGCCCGTCAGTGGGCAGAGCGCACATCGCCCACAGTCCCCG
AGAAGTTGGGGGGAGGGGTCGGCAATTGAACCGGTGCCTAGAGAAGGTGGCGCGGGGTAAACTGGGAAAG
TGATGTCGTGTACTGGCTCCGCCTTTTTCCCGAGGGTGGGGGAGAACCGTATATAAGTGCAGTAGTCGCC
GTGAACGTTCTTTTTCGCAACGGGTTTGCCGCCAGAACACAGGTAAGTGCCGTGTGTGGTTCCCGCGGGC
CTGGCCTCTTTACGGGTTATGGCCCTTGCGTGCCTTGAATTACTTCCACCTGGCTGCAGTACGTGATTCT
TGATCCCGAGCTTCGGGTTGGAAGTGGGTGGGAGAGTTCGAGGCCTTGCGCTTAAGGAGCCCCTTCGCCT
CGTGCTTGAGTTGAGGCCTGGCCTGGGCGCTGGGGCCGCCGCGTGCGAATCTGGTGGCACCTTCGCGCCT
GTCTCGCTGCTTTCGATAAGTCTCTAGCCATTTAAAATTTTTGATGACCTGCTGCGACGCTTTTTTTCTG
GCAAGATAGTCTTGTAAATGCGGGCCAAGATCTGCACACTGGTATTTCGGTTTTTGGGGCCGCGGGCGGC
GACGGGGCCCGTGCGTCCCAGCGCACATGTTCGGCGAGGCGGGGCCTGCGAGCGCGGCCACCGAGAATCG
GACGGGGGTAGTCTCAAGCTGGCCGGCCTGCTCTGGTGCCTGGCCTCGCGCCGCCGTGTATCGCCCCGCC
CTGGGCGGCAAGGCTGGCCCGGTCGGCACCAGTTGCGTGAGCGGAAAGATGGCCGCTTCCCGGCCCTGCT
GCAGGGAGCTCAAAATGGAGGACGCGGCGCTCGGGAGAGCGGGCGGGTGAGTCACCCACACAAAGGAAAA
GGGCCTTTCCGTCCTCAGCCGTCGCTTCATGTGACTCCACGGAGTACCGGGCGCCGTCCAGGCACCTCGA
TTAGTTCTCGAGCTTTTGGAGTACGTCGTCTTTAGGTTGGGGGGAGGGGTTTTATGCGATGGAGTTTCCC
CACACTGAGTGGGTGGAGACTGAAGTTAGGCCAGCTTGGCACTTGATGTAATTCTCCTTGGAATTTGCCC
TTTTTGAGTTTGGATCTTGGTTCATTCTCAAGCCTCAGACAGTGGTTCAAAGTTTTTTTCTTCCATTTCA
GGTGTCGTGAGGTACCGGATCCTCTAGAGTCGACTCCGGAATAACTTCGTATAGGATACTTTATACGAAG
TTATGCAGAATGGTAGCTGGATTGTAGCTGCTATTAGCAATATGAAACCTCTTAATAACTTCGTATAGCA
TACATTATACGAAGTTATGGCGCGCCCTATTACTTGTACAGGTACCTTAGGTTACCACTTCAAGTTGTTT
CTTCTGTGAAGCCAGGCGAAATATTCTTATTAAGATAACAATTTTCAGAACTCGAAGAAGAGTAACCATG
TGCGGCATCTGATCTGTCCAATCATATTCCAGTTTATGCCCCAGAATGTTGCCATCTTCTTTAAAATCGG
TGCCTTTCAGTTCAATGCGGTTCACCAGGGTATCGCCTTCAAATTTCACCACCGCGCGGGTTTTATATTT
GCCATCATCTTTAAAGCTAATGGTGCGTTCCTGCACATAGCCTTCCGGCATCGCGCTTTTAAAAAAATCA
TGGCGTTTCATATGATCCGGATAGCGGCTAAAGCACTGCACGCCATAGGTTAAGGTGGTCACCAGGGTCG
GCCACGGCACCGGTAGTTTGCCGGTGGTGCAAATAAATTTCAGGGTCAGTTTGCCAATGGTCGCATCGCC
TTCGCCTTCGCCGCGCACGCTAAATTTATGGCCGTTCACATCGCCATCCAGTTCCACCAGAATCGGCACC
ACGCCGGTAAACAGTTCTTCGCCCTGGCTCGCGCTGCCGCCGGTGCCGCCATACAGTTCATCCATGCCGT
GTGTAATGCCCGCTGCGGTCACAAATTCCAGCAGCACCATGTGATCGCGTTTTTCGTTCGGATCTTTGCT
CAGCACGGTCTGGTGGCTCAGATAATGGTTATCCGGCAGCAGCACCGGGCCATCGCCAATCGGGGTGTTC
TGCTGATAATGATCCGCCAGCTGCACGCTGCCATCTTCCACGTTATGGCGCACGGTAAAGTTCGCTTTAA
TGCCGTTTTTCTGTTTATCCGCGGTAATATACACGTTCTCGCTGTTAAAGGCAGCAAGGTCAGAGAAGGA
GTAGGTCATATTAATTAGCAGAGTGCCCACTACTATGACTGCATCCAAAGTAACCAGTTTGGACCGGAAA
TAGTTCTTGAAGCCTTCAACAAACACTCTCATGAGAACATCAACAAGGAAGAAGAGTGCTATAGCCAGGG
AAACACCTTCAAGAATCTCTCTAATGCCTCTTTTCTTCTCACTGATGGCCAGATCCACAATCACCACTAT
GATGTCTACAATGATAAGCACAACTCCAAATACTCTGAATCCAAATGACATCACAAACGGGGAAATTTTT
CTCCTAATGGTATTGGAACAGCTGTCTTGTTCATTACCCTCATCACGACCATCATCAATCTTTATCGTGG
GCTCATCTGCTGTTGGAGAGCTCGAAGTTTTAGTGAGCTCTGACCCCTGTTCATACCTCACAGTCGTCTC
CATGGTGGCGGTAGCTAGCATAACTTCGTATAAAGTATCCTATACGAAGTTATTTGCCTTAACCCAGAAA
TTATCACTGTTATTCTTTAGAATGGTGCAAAGAATAACTTCGTATAATGTATGCTATACGAAGTTATGAA
TTCGATATCAAGCTTATCGATAATCAACCTCTGGATTACAAAATTTGTGAAAGATTGACTGGTATTCTTA
ACTATGTTGCTCCTTTTACGCTATGTGGATACGCTGCTTTAATGCCTTTGTATCATGCTATTGCTTCCCG
TATGGCTTTCATTTTCTCCTCCTTGTATAAATCCTGGTTGCTGTCTCTTTATGAGGAGTTGTGGCCCGTT
GTCAGGCAACGTGGCGTGGTGTGCACTGTGTTTGCTGACGCAACCCCCACTGGTTGGGGCATTGCCACCA
CCTGTCAGCTCCTTTCCGGGACTTTCGCTTTCCCCCTCCCTATTGCCACGGCGGAACTCATCGCCGCCTG
CCTTGCCCGCTGCTGGACAGGGGCTCGGCTGTTGGGCACTGACAATTCCGTGGTGTTGTCGGGGAAATCA
TCGTCCTTTCCTTGGCTGCTCGCCTATGTTGCCACCTGGATTCTGCGCGGGACGTCCTTCTGCTACGTCC
CTTCGGCCCTCAATCCAGCGGACCTTCCTTCCCGCGGCCTGCTGCCGGCTCTGCGGCCTCTTCCGCGTCT
TCGCCTTCGCCCTCAGACGAGTCGGATCTCCCTTTGGGCCGCCTCCCCGCATCGATACCGAGCGCTGCTC
GAGAGATCTACGGGTGGCATCCCTGTGACCCCTCCCCAGTGCCTCTCCTGGCCCTGGAAGTTGCCACTCC
AGTGCCCACCAGCCTTGTCCTAATAAAATTAAGTTGCATCATTTTGTCTGACTAGGTGTCCTTCTATAAT
ATTATGGGGTGGAGGGGGGTGGTATGGAGCAAGGGGCAAGTTGGGAAGACAACCTGTAGGGCCTGCGGGG
TCTATTGGGAACCAAGCTGGAGTGCAGTGGCACAATCTTGGCTCACTGCAATCTCCGCCTCCTGGGTTCA
AGCGATTCTCCTGCCTCAGCCTCCCGAGTTGTTGGGATTCCAGGCATGCATGACCAGGCTCAGCTAATTT
TTGTTTTTTTGGTAGAGACGGGGTTTCACCATATTGGCCAGGCTGGTCTCCAACTCCTAATCTCAGGTGA
TCTACCCACCTTGGCCTCCCAAATTGCTGGGATTACAGGCGTGAACCACTGCTCCCTTCCCTGTCCTTCT
GATTTTGTAGGTAACCACGTGCGGACCGAGCGGCCGCAGGAACCCCTAGTGATGGAGTTGGCCACTCCCT
CTCTGCGCGCTCGCTCGCTCACTGAGGCCGGGCGACCAAAGGTCGCCCGACGCCCGGGCTTTGCCCGGGC
GGCCTCAGTGAGCGAGCGAGCGCGCAGCTGCCTGCAGGGGCGCCTGATGCGGTATTTTCTCCTTACGCAT
CTGTGCGGTATTTCACACCGCATA
[95 nt withheld, positions 4365-4459]
T
[46 nt withheld, positions 4461-4506]
C
[141 nt withheld, positions 4508-4648]
CCTTTGACGTTGGAGTCCACGTTCTTT
[37 nt withheld, positions 4676-4712]
ACTCTATCTCGGGCTATTCTTTTGATTTATAAGGGATTTTGCCGATTTCGGTCTATTGGTTAAAAAATGA
GCTGATTTAACAAAAATTTAACGCGAATTTTAACAAAATATTAACGTTTACAATTTTATGGTGCACTCTC
AGTACAATCTGCTCTGATGCCGCATAGTTAAGCCAGCCCCGACACCCGCCAACACCCGCTGACGCGCCCT
GACGGGCTTGTCTGCTCCCGGCATCCGCTTACAGACAAGCTGTGACCGTCTCCGGGAGCTGCATGTGTCA
GAGGTTTTCACCGTCATCACCGAAACGCGCGAGACGAAAGGGCCTCGTGATACGCCTATTTTTATAGGTT
AATGTCATGATAATAATGGTTTCTTAGACGTCAGGTGGCACTTTTCGGGGAAATGTGCGCGGAACCCCTA
TTTGTTTATTTTTCTAAATACATTCAAATATGTATCCGCTCATGAGACAATAACCCTGATAAATGCTTCA
ATAATATTGAAAAAGGAAGAGTATGAGTATTCAACATTTCCGTGTCGCCCTTATTCCCTTTTTTGCGGCA
TTTTGCCTTCCTGTTTTTGCTCACCCAGAAACGCTGGTGAAAGTAAAAGATGCTGAAGATCAGTTGGGTG
CACGAGTGGGTTACATCGAACTGGATCTCAACAGCGGTAAGATCCTTGAGAGTTTTCGCCCCGAAGAACG
TTTTCCAATGATGAGCACTTTTAAAGTTCTGCTATGTGGCGCGGTATTATCCCGTATTGACGCCGGGCAA
GAGCAACTCGGTCGCCGCATACACTATTCTCAGAATGACTTGGTTGAGTACTCACCAGTCACAGAAAAGC
ATCTTACGGATGGCATGACAGTAAGAGAATTATGCAGTGCTGCCATAACCATGAGTGATAACACTGCGGC
CAACTTACTTCTGACAACGATCGGAGGACCGAAGGAGCTAACCGCTTTTTTGCACAACATGGGGGATCAT
GTAACTCGCCTTGATCGTTGGGAACCGGAGCTGAATGAAGCCATACCAAACGACGAGCGTGACACCACGA
TGCCTGTAGCAATGGCAACAACGTTGCGCAAACTATTAACTGGCGAACTACTTACTCTAGCTTCCCGGCA
ACAATTAATAGACTGGATGGAGGCGGATAAAGTTGCAGGACCACTTCTGCGCTCGGCCCTTCCGGCTGGC
TGGTTTATTGCTGATAAATCTGGAGCCGGTGAGCGTGGGTCTCGCGGTATCATTGCAGCACTGGGGCCAG
ATGGTAAGCCCTCCCGTATCGTAGTTATCTACACGACGGGGAGTCAGGCAACTATGGATGAACGAAATAG
ACAGATCGCTGAGATAGGTGCCTCACTGATTAAGCATTGGTAACTGTCAGACCAAGTTTACTCATATATA
CTTTAGATTGATTTAAAACTTCATTTTTAATTTAAAAGGATCTAGGTGAAGATCCTTTTTGATAATCTCA
TGACCAAAATCCCTTAACGTGAGTTTTCGTTCCACTGAGCGTCAGACCCCGTAGAAAAGATCAAAGGATC
TTCTTGAGATCCTTTTTTTCTGCGCGTAATCTGCTGCTTGCAAACAAAAAAACCACCGCTACCAGCGGTG
GTTTGTTTGCCGGATCAAGAGCTACCAACTCTTTTTCCGAAGGTAACTGGCTTCAGCAGAGCGCAGATAC
CAAATACTGTTCTTCTAGTGTAGCCGTAGTTAGGCCACCACTTCAAGAACTCTGTAGCACCGCCTACATA
CCTCGCTCTGCTAATCCTGTTACCAGTGGCTGCTGCCAGTGGCGATAAGTCGTGTCTTACCGGGTTGGAC
TCAAGACGATAGTTACCGGATAAGGCGCAGCGGTCGGGCTGAACGGGGGGTTCGTGCACACAGCCCAGCT
TGGAGCGAACGACCTACACCGAACTGAGATACCTACAGCGTGAGCTATGAGAAAGCGCCACGCTTCCCGA
AGGGAGAAAGGCGGACAGGTATCCGGTAAGCGGCAGGGTCGGAACAGGAGAGCGCACGAGGGAGCTTCCA
GGGGGAAACGCCTGGTATCTTTATAGTCCTGTCGGGTTTCGCCACCTCTGACTTGAGCGTCGATTTTTGT
GATGCTCGTCAGGGGGGCGGAGCCTATGGAAAAACGCCAGCAACGCGGCCTTTTTACGGTTCCTGGCCTT
TTGCTGGCCTTTTGCTCACATG
Features (pLannotate 1.2.2; 23 found; start..end, strand, type, name):
     13..40      +  repeat_region  AAV2 ITR (fragment): inverted terminal repeat of adeno-associated virus serotype 2 inverted
     69..96      +  repeat_region  AAV2 ITR (fragment): inverted terminal repeat of adeno-associated virus serotype 2 inverted
    159..225     +  CDS            small t antigen (fragment): SV40 (simian virus 40) small t antigen
    232..1410    +  promoter       EF-1α promoter: strong constitutive promoter for human elongation factor EF-1α
   1417..1434    +  misc_feature   MCS (fragment): pUC18/19 multiple cloning site
   1441..1474    +  protein_bind   lox2272: Cre-mediated recombination occurs in the 8-bp core sequence (GGATACTT). lox2272 sites are compatible with each other, but incompatible with loxP or loxN sites (Lee and Saito, 1988). Cre recombinase
   1475..1524    -  intron         β-globin intron (fragment): internally truncated intron from human β-globin
   1525..1558    +  protein_bind   loxP: Cre-mediated recombination occurs in the 8-bp core sequence (GCATACAT). Cre recombinase
   1701..2420    -  CDS            cEGFP: cEGFP is a basic (constitutively fluorescent) green fluorescent protein published in 2008, derived from Aequorea victoria.
   2890..2923    -  protein_bind   lox2272: Cre-mediated recombination occurs in the 8-bp core sequence (GGATACTT). lox2272 sites are compatible with each other, but incompatible with loxP or loxN sites (Lee and Saito, 1988). Cre recombinase
   2924..2973    -  intron         β-globin intron (fragment): internally truncated intron from human β-globin
   2974..3007    -  protein_bind   loxP: Cre-mediated recombination occurs in the 8-bp core sequence (GCATACAT). Cre recombinase
   3008..3032    +  misc_feature   MCS (fragment): pBluescript multiple cloning site
   3032..3620    +  misc_feature   WPRE: woodchuck hepatitis virus posttranscriptional regulatory element
   3652..4128    +  polyA_signal   hGH poly(A) signal: human growth hormone polyadenylation signal
   4168..4308    +  repeat_region  AAV2 ITR: inverted terminal repeat of adeno-associated virus serotype 2 inverted
   4313..4364    -  misc_feature   bom (fragment): basis of mobility region from pBR322
   4383..4838    +  rep_origin     f1 ori (sequence partly withheld): f1 bacteriophage origin of replication; arrow indicates direction of (+) strand synthesis
   4839..4888    -  misc_feature   bom (fragment): basis of mobility region from pBR322
   4990..5025    -  CDS            rop (fragment): Rop protein, which maintains plasmids at low copy number; rop
   5120..5224    +  promoter       AmpR promoter: bla
   5225..6085    +  CDS            AmpR: β-lactamase; bla; confers resistance to ampicillin, carbenicillin, and related antibiotics
   6256..6844    +  rep_origin     ori: high-copy-number ColE1/pMB1/pBR322/pUC origin of replication
