[The description below was written by a language model from this plasmid's Addgene catalogue record and pLannotate feature annotations shown in this document.]
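Description:
pAAV-EF1a-DIO-JEDI-2Psub-WPRE is an AAV transfer (production) plasmid of about 6.9 kb for Cre-dependent expression of the synthetic genetically encoded voltage indicator JEDI-2Psub in mammalian cells. It is built on the pAAV-EF1a-DIO backbone. In bacteria it is maintained through a high-copy ColE1/pUC-type origin and selected with ampicillin via the β-lactamase gene, and an f1 phage origin is also present. The expression cassette is flanked by AAV2 inverted terminal repeats, which allow it to be packaged into recombinant AAV particles. The annotation finds a full-length ITR on the 3′ side but only short ITR fragments on the 5′ side, as is often the case with these structured repeats in sequencing-based annotation.

Within the ITRs, the human EF-1α promoter sits upstream of a DIO (double-floxed inverted open reading frame) cassette. The roughly 1.3 kb JEDI-2Psub coding sequence lies in antisense orientation between two pairs of mutually incompatible recombination sites, lox2272 and loxP, arranged in opposing orientation. The annotation picks up the indicator's GFP-derived fluorescent domain as a reverse-strand cEGFP feature. Without Cre the inverted insert is not productively expressed. Cre recombination flips the insert into the sense orientation and then excises one site of each pair, locking it in place so that EF-1α drives expression only in Cre-positive cells. A WPRE downstream enhances transcript stability and expression, and a human growth hormone polyadenylation signal terminates the transcript.

The construct is intended for producing AAV to image membrane voltage optically in genetically defined, Cre-expressing cell populations. The depositor notes that this particular plasmid was not directly tested in the associated publication, although it carries the indicator characterised there.
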