Addgene plasmid #247224: pAAV-EF1a-DIO-JEDI-2Psub-WPRE
Purpose: Double floxed genetically encoded voltage indicator (GEVI) JEDI-2Psub in AAV production vector under the control of the mammalian promoter (EF1a)
Depositing lab: Francois St-Pierre. Depositing organization: Baylor College of Medicine. Publication: All-optical voltage interrogation for probing synaptic plasticity in vivo. Carolan J, Land MA, Lu X, Beau M, Kostadinov D, St-Pierre F, Clark BA, Hausser M. Nat Commun. 2025 Oct 3;16(1):8834. doi: 10.1038/s41467-025-63867-4. PubMed 41044179.
Backbone
  Vector backbone: pAAV-EF1a-DIO
  Backbone size w/o insert (bp): 5617
  Total vector size (bp): 6901
  Vector type: Mammalian Expression, AAV, Cre/Lox
Growth in bacteria
  Bacterial resistance: Ampicillin, 100 μg/mL
  Growth temperature: 37°C
  Growth strain: NEB Stable
  Copy number: Unknown
Gene/Insert
  Gene/Insert name: JEDI-2Psub (alt name: JEDI2Psub)
  Species: Synthetic
  Insert size (bp): 1284
  GenBank ID: PX400569
  Promoter: EF1a
  Cloning method: Restriction Enzyme; 5′ cloning site Bsp1407I (not destroyed); 3′ cloning site NheI (not destroyed)
  Sequencing primers: 5′ TCAAGCCTCAGACAGTGGTTC; 3′ GGTTGATTATCGATAAGCTTGATATCG
Terms and licenses: Academic/Nonprofit Terms; Industry Terms: Not Available to Industry
Depositor comments: This plasmid was not directly tested in the corresponding publication, but the plasmid does contain the GEVI characterized in the corresponding publication.
How to cite: pAAV-EF1a-DIO-JEDI-2Psub-WPRE was a gift from Francois St-Pierre (Addgene plasmid # 247224 ; http://n2t.net/addgene:247224 ; RRID:Addgene_247224)
